Addgene plasmid #165834: pEGFP TL1
Purpose: sfGFP green fluorescent protein for N-terminal tagging
Depositing lab: Koen Venken. Depositing organization: Baylor College of Medicine. Publication: Multiplexed drug-based selection and counterselection genetic manipulations in Drosophila. Matinyan N, Karkhanis MS, Gonzalez Y, Jain A, Saltzman A, Malovannaya A, Sarrion-Perdigones A, Dierick HA, Venken KJT. Cell Rep. 2021 Sep 14;36(11):109700. doi: 10.1016/j.celrep.2021.109700. PubMed 34525356.
Backbone
  Vector backbone: pUPD
  Backbone size w/o insert (bp): 3057
  Vector type: Insect Expression
Growth in bacteria
  Bacterial resistance: Ampicillin, 100 μg/mL
  Growth temperature: 37°C
  Growth strain: DH10B
  Copy number: High Copy
Gene/Insert
  Gene/Insert name: EGFP
  Species: Synthetic
  Insert size (bp): 721
  Cloning method: Restriction Enzyme; 5′ cloning site Unknown (unknown if destroyed)
Terms and licenses: Academic/Nonprofit Terms; Industry Terms: Not Available to Industry
Depositor comments: CDS-TL1
How to cite: pEGFP TL1 was a gift from Koen Venken (Addgene plasmid # 165834 ; http://n2t.net/addgene:165834 ; RRID:Addgene_165834)
