[The description below was written by a language model from this plasmid's Addgene catalogue record and pLannotate feature annotations shown in this document.]
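Description:
pEGFP TL1 is a small, high-copy bacterial plasmid (about 3.8 kb in the sequenced record) that stores a green fluorescent protein coding sequence as a reusable cloning part in the pUPD backbone. pUPD is an entry-level "universal part domesticator" vector of the kind used in modular, GoldenBraid-style assembly schemes. The depositor comment "CDS-TL1" suggests the insert is formatted as a coding-sequence module for a defined position in such a scheme, though the record does not spell out the flanking sites or overhangs, and the 5′ cloning site is listed as unknown. The plasmid replicates in E. coli from a ColE1/pUC-type origin and is selected with ampicillin through the bla gene and its promoter. An f1 origin and a short bom fragment are also present.

The roughly 720 bp synthetic insert sits within the interrupted lacZα region of the backbone, between outward-derived T7 and SP6 phage promoters and downstream of the lac promoter, operator and CAP site. These are remnants of the blue/white screening cassette rather than elements intended to drive expression in insects. Although it is catalogued as an insect expression vector, no Drosophila promoter, terminator or transformation marker is annotated, so the plasmid appears to serve as a donor part to be combined with regulatory modules elsewhere. The records disagree on identity: the stated purpose names sfGFP for N-terminal tagging, whereas the insert name and the sequence annotation both call it EGFP. A short annotated match to a hornet peptide next to the insert is most likely a spurious hit. The plasmid comes from work on drug-based selection and counterselection genetic tools for Drosophila.
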