Features (pLannotate 1.2.2; 14 found; start..end, strand, type, name):
    248..405     -  CDS            lacZα (fragment): LacZα fragment of β-galactosidase; lacZ fragment
    408..426     +  promoter       T7 promoter: promoter for bacteriophage T7 RNA polymerase
    505..1221    +  CDS            EGFP: EGFP is a basic (constitutively fluorescent) green fluorescent protein published in 1996, derived from Aequorea victoria. It is reported to be a rapidly-maturing weak dimer with moderate acid sensitivity.
   1250..1312    -  CDS            VESPI_VESMG (fragment): Experimental evidence at protein level: Swiss-Prot protein existence level 1. Shows contractile activity on isolated ileum smooth muscle. From Vespa magnifica (Hornet).
   1324..1342    -  promoter       SP6 promoter: promoter for bacteriophage SP6 RNA polymerase
   1384..1400    -  protein_bind   lac operator: The lac repressor binds to the lac operator to inhibit transcription in E. coli. This inhibition can be relieved by adding lactose or isopropyl-β-D-thiogalactopyranoside (IPTG). lac repressor encoded by lacI
   1408..1438    -  promoter       lac promoter: promoter for the E. coli lac operon
   1453..1474    -  protein_bind   CAP binding site: CAP binding activates transcription in the presence of cAMP. E. coli catabolite activator protein
   1487..1579    -  CDS            lacI (fragment): lac repressor; lacI; The lac repressor binds to the lac operator to inhibit transcription in E. coli. This inhibition can be relieved by adding lactose or isopropyl-β-D-thiogalactopyranoside (IPTG).
   1762..2350    -  rep_origin     ori: high-copy-number ColE1/pMB1/pBR322/pUC origin of replication
   2521..3381    -  CDS            AmpR: β-lactamase; bla; confers resistance to ampicillin, carbenicillin, and related antibiotics
   3382..3486    -  promoter       AmpR promoter: bla
   3513..3563    +  misc_feature   bom (fragment): basis of mobility region from pBR322
   3564..244     -  rep_origin     f1 ori (across the origin) (sequence partly withheld): f1 bacteriophage origin of replication; arrow indicates direction of (+) strand synthesis
>Addgene plasmid #165834 | pEGFP TL1 | addgene full sequence | sequence record 335083 | Addgene NGS Result
GCTGGCCCACTACGTGAACCATCACCCT
[91 nt withheld, positions 29-119]
G
[124 nt withheld, positions 121-244]
CCATTCGCCATTCAGGCTGCGCAACTGTTGGGAAGGGCGATCGGTGCGGGCCTCTTCGCTATTACGCCAG
CTGGCGAAAGGGGGATGTGCTGCAAGGCGATTAAGTTGGGTAACGCCAGGGTTTTCCCAGTCACGACGTT
GTAAAACGACGGCCAGTGAATTGTAATACGACTCACTATAGGGCGAATTGGGCCCGACGTCGCATGCTCC
CGGCCGCCATGGCGGCCGCGGGAATTCGATTGGGCGATGAGTGGTCTCGAATGGTGAGCAAGGGCGAGGA
GCTGTTCACCGGGGTGGTGCCCATCCTGGTCGAGCTGGACGGCGACGTAAACGGCCACAAGTTCAGCGTG
TCCGGCGAGGGCGAGGGCGATGCCACCTACGGCAAGCTGACCCTGAAGTTCATCTGCACCACCGGCAAGC
TGCCCGTGCCCTGGCCCACCCTCGTGACCACCCTGACCTACGGCGTGCAGTGCTTCAGCCGCTACCCCGA
CCACATGAAGCAGCACGACTTCTTCAAGTCCGCCATGCCCGAAGGCTACGTCCAGGAGCGCACCATCTTC
TTCAAGGACGACGGCAACTACAAGACCCGCGCCGAGGTGAAGTTCGAGGGCGACACCCTGGTGAACCGCA
TCGAGCTGAAGGGCATCGACTTCAAGGAGGACGGCAACATCCTGGGGCACAAGCTGGAGTACAACTACAA
CAGCCACAACGTCTATATCATGGCCGACAAGCAGAAGAACGGCATCAAGGTGAACTTCAAGATCCGCCAC
AACATCGAGGACGGCAGCGTGCAGCTCGCCGACCACTACCAGCAGAACACCCCCATCGGCGACGGCCCCG
TGCTGCTGCCCGACAACCACTACCTGAGCACCCAGTCCGCCCTGAGCAAAGACCCCAACGAGAAGCGCGA
TCACATGGTCCTGCTGGAGTTCGTGACCGCCGCCGGGATCACTCTCGGCATGGATGAGCTGTACAAGAGT
GCGAGACCACTCATCGCCCAATCACTAGTGAATTCGCGGCCGCCTGCAGGTCGACCATATGGGAGAGCTC
CCAACGCGTTGGATGCATAGCTTGAGTATTCTATAGTGTCACCTAAATAGCTTGGCGTAATCATGGTCAT
AGCTGTTTCCTGTGTGAAATTGTTATCCGCTCACAATTCCACACAACATACGAGCCGGAAGCATAAAGTG
TAAAGCCTGGGGTGCCTAATGAGTGAGCTAACTCACATTAATTGCGTTGCGCTCACTGCCCGCTTTCCAG
TCGGGAAACCTGTCGTGCCAGCTGCATTAATGAATCGGCCAACGCGCGGGGAGAGGCGGTTTGCGTATTG
GGCGCTCTTCCGCTTCCTCGCTCACTGACTCGCTGCGCTCGGTCGTTCGGCTGCGGCGAGCGGTATCAGC
TCACTCAAAGGCGGTAATACGGTTATCCACAGAATCAGGGGATAACGCAGGAAAGAACATGTGAGCAAAA
GGCCAGCAAAAGGCCAGGAACCGTAAAAAGGCCGCGTTGCTGGCGTTTTTCCATAGGCTCCGCCCCCCTG
ACGAGCATCACAAAAATCGACGCTCAAGTCAGAGGTGGCGAAACCCGACAGGACTATAAAGATACCAGGC
GTTTCCCCCTGGAAGCTCCCTCGTGCGCTCTCCTGTTCCGACCCTGCCGCTTACCGGATACCTGTCCGCC
TTTCTCCCTTCGGGAAGCGTGGCGCTTTCTCATAGCTCACGCTGTAGGTATCTCAGTTCGGTGTAGGTCG
TTCGCTCCAAGCTGGGCTGTGTGCACGAACCCCCCGTTCAGCCCGACCGCTGCGCCTTATCCGGTAACTA
TCGTCTTGAGTCCAACCCGGTAAGACACGACTTATCGCCACTGGCAGCAGCCACTGGTAACAGGATTAGC
AGAGCGAGGTATGTAGGCGGTGCTACAGAGTTCTTGAAGTGGTGGCCTAACTACGGCTACACTAGAAGAA
CAGTATTTGGTATCTGCGCTCTGCTGAAGCCAGTTACCTTCGGAAAAAGAGTTGGTAGCTCTTGATCCGG
CAAACAAACCACCGCTGGTAGCGGTGGTTTTTTTGTTTGCAAGCAGCAGATTACGCGCAGAAAAAAAGGA
TCTCAAGAAGATCCTTTGATCTTTTCTACGGGGTCTGACGCTCAGTGGAACGAAAACTCACGTTAAGGGA
TTTTGGTCATGAGATTATCAAAAAGGATCTTCACCTAGATCCTTTTAAATTAAAAATGAAGTTTTAAATC
AATCTAAAGTATATATGAGTAAACTTGGTCTGACAGTTACCAATGCTTAATCAGTGAGGCACCTATCTCA
GCGATCTGTCTATTTCGTTCATCCATAGTTGCCTGACTCCCCGTCGTGTAGATAACTACGATACGGGAGG
GCTTACCATCTGGCCCCAGTGCTGCAATGATACCGCGCGACCCACGCTCACCGGCTCCAGATTTATCAGC
AATAAACCAGCCAGCCGGAAGGGCCGAGCGCAGAAGTGGTCCTGCAACTTTATCCGCCTCCATCCAGTCT
ATTAATTGTTGCCGGGAAGCTAGAGTAAGTAGTTCGCCAGTTAATAGTTTGCGCAACGTTGTTGCCATTG
CTACAGGCATCGTGGTGTCACGCTCGTCGTTTGGTATGGCTTCATTCAGCTCCGGTTCCCAACGATCAAG
GCGAGTTACATGATCCCCCATGTTGTGCAAAAAAGCGGTTAGCTCCTTCGGTCCTCCGATCGTTGTCAGA
AGTAAGTTGGCCGCAGTGTTATCACTCATGGTTATGGCAGCACTGCATAATTCTCTTACTGTCATGCCAT
CCGTAAGATGCTTTTCTGTGACTGGTGAGTACTCAACCAAGTCATTCTGAGAATAGTGTATGCGGCGACC
GAGTTGCTCTTGCCCGGCGTCAATACGGGATAATACCGCGCCACATAGCAGAACTTTAAAAGTGCTCATC
ATTGGAAAACGTTCTTCGGGGCGAAAACTCTCAAGGATCTTACCGCTGTTGAGATCCAGTTCGATGTAAC
CCACTCGTGCACCCAACTGATCTTCAGCATCTTTTACTTTCACCAGCGTTTCTGGGTGAGCAAAAACAGG
AAGGCAAAATGCCGCAAAAAAGGGAATAAGGGCGACACGGAAATGTTGAATACTCATACTCTTCCTTTTT
CAATATTATTGAAGCATTTATCAGGGTTATTGTCTCATGAGCGGATACATATTTGAATGTATTTAGAAAA
ATAAACAAATAGGGGTTCCGCGCACATTTCCCCGAAAAGTGCCACCTGATGCGGTGTGAAATACCGCACA
GATGCGTAAGGAGAAAATACCGCATCAGGAAATTGTAAGCGTTAATATTTTGTTAAAATTCGCGTTAAAT
TTTTGTTAAATCAGCTCATTTTTTAACCAATAGGCCGAAATCGGCAAAATCCCTTATAAATCAAAAGAAT
AGACCGAGATAGGGT
[37 nt withheld, positions 3690-3726]
AAAGAACGTGGACTCCAACGTCAAAGGGCGAAAAACCGTCTATCAGGGC
